>Addgene plasmid #199339 | pTol2_claudink:Cas9green; erbb2_gRNA171 | addgene full sequence | sequence record 391305 | Addgene NGS Result
TTTTCGGGGAAATGTGCGCGGAACCCCTATTTGTTTATTTTTCTAAATACATTCAAATATGTATCCGCTC
ATGAGACAATAACCCTGATAAATGCTTCAATAATATTGAAAAAGGAAGAGTATGAGTATTCAACATTTCC
GTGTCGCCCTTATTCCCTTTTTTGCGGCATTTTGCCTTCCTGTTTTTGCTCACCCAGAAACGCTGGTGAA
AGTAAAAGATGCTGAAGATCAGTTGGGTGCACGAGTGGGTTACATCGAACTGGATCTCAACAGCGGTAAG
ATCCTTGAGAGTTTTCGCCCCGAAGAACGTTTTCCAATGATGAGCACTTTTAAAGTTCTGCTATGTGGCG
CGGTATTATCCCGTATTGACGCCGGGCAAGAGCAACTCGGTCGCCGCATACACTATTCTCAGAATGACTT
GGTTGAGTACTCACCAGTCACAGAAAAGCATCTTACGGATGGCATGACAGTAAGAGAATTATGCAGTGCT
GCCATAACCATGAGTGATAACACTGCGGCCAACTTACTTCTGACAACGATCGGAGGACCGAAGGAGCTAA
CCGCTTTTTTGCACAACATGGGGGATCATGTAACTCGCCTTGATCGTTGGGAACCGGAGCTGAATGAAGC
CATACCAAACGACGAGCGTGACACCACGATGCCTGTAGCAATGGCAACAACGTTGCGCAAACTATTAACT
GGCGAACTACTTACTCTAGCTTCCCGGCAACAATTAATAGACTGGATGGAGGCGGATAAAGTTGCAGGAC
CACTTCTGCGCTCGGCCCTTCCGGCTGGCTGGTTTATTGCTGATAAATCTGGAGCCGGTGAGCGTGGGTC
TCGCGGTATCATTGCAGCACTGGGGCCAGATGGTAAGCCCTCCCGTATCGTAGTTATCTACACGACGGGG
AGTCAGGCAACTATGGATGAACGAAATAGACAGATCGCTGAGATAGGTGCCTCACTGATTAAGCATTGGT
AACTGTCAGACCAAGTTTACTCATATATACTTTAGATTGATTTAAAACTTCATTTTTAATTTAAAAGGAT
CTAGGTGAAGATCCTTTTTGATAATCTCATGACCAAAATGCCTTAACGTGAGTTTTCGTTCCACTGAGCG
TCAGACCCCGTAGAAAAGATCAAAGGATCTTCTTGAGATCCTTTTTTTCTGCGCGTAATCTGCTGCTTGC
AAACAAAAAAACCACCGCTACCAGCGGTGGTTTGTTTGCCGGATCAAGAGCTACCAACTCTTTTTCCGAA
GGTAACTGGCTTCAGCAGAGCGCAGATACCAAATACTGTTCTTCTAGTGTAGCCGTAGTTAGGCCACCAC
TTCAAGAACTCTGTAGCACCGCCTACATACCTCGCTCTGCTAATCCTGTTACCAGTGGCTGCTGCCAGTG
GCGATAAGTCGTGTCTTACCGGGTTGGACTCAAGACGATAGTTACCGGATAAGGCGCAGCGGTCGGGCTG
AACGGGGGGTTCGTGCACACAGCCCAGCTTGGAGCGAACGACCTACACCGAACTGAGATACCTACAGCGT
GAGCTATGAGAAAGCGCCACGCTTCCCGAAGGGAGAAAGGCGGACAGGTATCCGGTAAGCGGCAGGGTCG
GAACAGGAGAGCGCACGAGGGAGCTTCCAGGGGGAAACGCCTGGTATCTTTATAGTCCTGTCGGGTTTCG
CCACCTCTGACTTGAGCGTCGATTTTTGTGATGCTCGTCAGGGGGGCGGAGCCTATGGAAAAACGCCAGC
AACGCGGCCTTTTTACGGTTCCTGGCCTTTTGCTGGCCTTTTGCTCACATGTTCTTTCCTGCGTTATCCC
CTGATTCTGTGGATAACCGTATTACCGCCTTTGAGTGAGCTGATACCGCTCGCCGCAGCCGAACGACCGA
GCGCAGCGAGTCAGTGAGCGAGGAAGCGGAAGAGCGCCCAATACGCAAACCGCCTCTCCCCGCGCGTTGG
CCGATTCATTAATGCAGCTGGCACGACAGGTTTCCCGACTGGAAAGCGGGCAGTGAGCGCAACGCAATTA
ATGTGAGTTAGCTCACTCATTAGGCACCCCAGGCTTTACACTTTATGCTTCCGGCTCGTATGTTGTGTGG
AATTGTGAGCGGATAACAATTTCACACAGGAAACAGCTATGACCATGATTACGCCAAGCGCGCAATTAAC
CCTCACTAAAGGGAACAAAAGCTGGAGCTCCACCGCGGTGGCGGCCGCTCTAGAACTAGTGGATCTGCTG
GGCTTGCTGAAGGTAGGGGGTCAAGAACCAGAGGTGTAAAGTACTTGAGTAATTTTACTTGATTACTGTA
CTTAAGTATTATTTTTGGGGATTTTTACTTTACTTGAGTACAATTAAAAATCAATACTTTTACTTTTACT
TAATTACATTTTTTTAGAAAAAAAAGTACTTTTTACTCCTTACAATTTTATTTACAGTCAAAAAGTACTT
ATTTTTTGGAGATCACTTCATTCTATTTTCCCTTGCTATTACCAAACCAATTGAATTGCGCTGATGCCCA
GTTTAATTTAAATGTTATTTATTCTGCCTATGAAAATCGTTTTCACATTATATGAAATTGGTCAGACATG
TTCATTGGTCCTTTGGAAGTGACGTCATGTCACATCTATTACCACAATGCACAGCACCTTGACCTGGAAA
TTAGGGAAATTATAACAGTCAATCAGTGGAAGAAAATGGAGGAAGTATGTGATTCATCAGCAGCTGCGAG
CAGCACAGTCCAAAATCAGCCACAGGATCAAGAGCACCCGTGGCCGTATCTTCGCAGATCTAAAGCTTAA
ATCAGTTGTGTTAAATAAGAGACATTCAAAATAAATGTAAATGAGCTCTCCAAATCAGCAGACTTAACAT
TCTTTAAAATGATTGATTCAATAGTGATAAAAATCAGGCATAGCCAGTTGTAACTTTAGATAAATTACAG
AAAATGTCAAATACAGAGAACCGATTCTTTTTTATGATACATCCAAGCACACATTTAACACAATCCAGGC
AAACCCCGAATTTCACAGTCACAAGCACTGTTTGTACAAGAGCTTTGCCTAAGGACACACAGTCTCTATA
AGTCCAGGTCGTTGGTTTCACTCTTATTTTAAACATGTGACATTTTTCCTGCCATCCTGTCTTAGGCTGC
TGTTTGCTTCATTCCATGTCACATTAAATTCCTCAGTAGCACCTTTTACACACACAGCCAATCTTTTCCA
GAAAATTCAATTGCTTTGAAGAGATAATGTGTGAACAAATCCATTTAGAAAAGGAAAATTAAGAATTTGT
AAAATCATCTGTAAATTGTTGGCATTCTTCTGTATATGAACATCACATCATTTACAGGTAAAGGTCTGGT
CATTAATTATATGACAATTTACTGGTATTATTTTGTGAAAGGGGCTATTTTCAATGCGTTCATCCATCCT
TTTCATCCCTCAAATCTCTCATTCACGTCCCCCTCCCCATCTGCACACTTTATCTCATTTCCACCCTGCT
GGAATCTGAGCACTTGTGCAGTTATCAGGGCTCCTGTATTTAGGAGGCTCTGGGTGTCCATGTAGGGGAC
GAACAGAAACACTGCAGACCTTTATAGAAGAACAATTGATAAGAGTCCTCATACATAAAGACTCCATTAG
TAAGCCAGTGACCCAGGAGCCCAGACCAACAGCAAAGCAGACAGTGACCATGGTGAGCAAGGGCGAAGAG
CTGTTCACCGGGGTGGTGCCCATCCTGGTCGAGCTGGACGGCGACGTAAACGGCCACAAGTTCAGCGTGT
CCGGCGAGGGCGAGGGCGATGCCACCTACGGCAAGCTGACCCTGAAGTTCATCTGCACCACCGGCAAGCT
GCCCGTGCCCTGGCCCACCCTCGTGACCACCCTGACCTACGGCGTGCAGTGCTTCAGCCGCTACCCCGAC
CACATGAAGCAGCACGACTTCTTCAAGTCCGCCATGCCCGAAGGCTACGTCCAGGAGCGCACCATCTTCT
TCAAGGACGACGGCAACTACAAGACCCGCGCCGAGGTGAAGTTCGAGGGCGACACCCTGGTGAACCGCAT
CGAGCTGAAGGGCATCGACTTCAAGGAGGACGGCAACATCCTGGGGCACAAGCTGGAGTACAACTACAAC
AGCCACAACGTCTATATCATGGCCGACAAGCAGAAGAACGGCATCAAGGTGAACTTCAAGATCCGCCACA
ACATCGAGGACGGCAGCGTGCAGCTCGCCGACCACTACCAGCAGAACACCCCCATCGGCGACGGCCCCGT
GCTGCTGCCCGACAACCACTACCTGAGCACCCAGTCCGCCCTGAGCAAAGACCCCAACGAGAAGCGCGAT
CACATGGTCCTGCTGGAGTTCGTGACCGCCGCCGGGATCACTCTCGGCATGGACGAGCTGTACAAGTAAA
GCGGCCCCTCTCGAGCCTCTAGAACTATAGTGAGTCGTATTACGTAGATCCAGACATGATAAGATACATT
GATGAGTTTGGACAAACCACAACTAGAATGCAGTGAAAAAAATGCTTTATTTGTGAAATTTGTGATGCTA
TTGCTTTATTTGTAACCATTATAAGCTGCAATAAACAAGAGATCTGATCTAGAGGATCATAATCAGCCAT
ACCACATTTGTAGAGGTTTTACTTGCTTTAAAAAACCTCCCACACCTCCCCCTGAACCTGAAACATAAAA
TGAATGCAATTGTTGTTGTTAACTTGTTTATTGCAGCTTATAATGGTTACAAATAAAGCAATAGCATCAC
AAATTTCACAAATAAAGCATTTTTTTCACTGCATTCTAGTTGTGGTTTGTCCAAACTCATCAATGTATCT
TATCATGTCTGGATCATCATCGATGCGTCTTTTGTTCTGGTCATCAAGGAGGGGGGAATGTTCTGCGCAT
GCCTGTGGGGGAGGGAGAAGGACACGTCACTGAAAACGTCCCTGCATCACACCGAGACACCCAATCACTC
AAGCCGAGACCAGATAATTTTGCATATGCTTTAAAGTTTGAAAAATACCACGGTAAACCCTCACACAAAC
TCTGGATTTGAGATCTTTCAGGTTTTATCAGTTTGCAGGTTTATGTCACCATGATATAGGGTCAGACTTG
ATCTAAGGGAGCTGAATAAGTGGTTTAGTCACTCACCACCTCCCAAAAACATACCCAGAAGTCCCTGGTA
TATATAGCTCTCCCTCCAGCTCTTGGTTCCCAACCTTCTCTCCCTGTGGGTTTTAGAGCTAGAAATAGCA
AGTTAAAATAAGGCTAGTCCGTTATCAACTTGAAAAAGTGGCACCGAGTCGGTGCTTTTTTGGTACCGTA
AAACGACGGCCAGTGAATTATCAACTATGTATAATAAAGTTGCTGGCATACACTCACTTCCACTAATAAA
ATGAGAATATTTTCAATGCAGAACATCTGTATGGAGCACTTTAGATTCACACAGTTCACCTGATCAATCA
AATATAAATATGTCAAGATCAAAAACAATGTGCACTCACCAAGTCAATGCACAGACAATATCAGTGTGTG
GTGTGTTATTTCACAGAAACTAACTGCACATCTAAAAATAATAAACCTACCGTGAGAAGGAGAGTACAAA
GTGAACGTGGCATACACAGAGTGAGCCGATCCGAGCAGCAAAGCCATGTAGCAAAGACAAAGAAAAACAT
CAGGCAGGAAATTTGGGCAACATTTTATTTATAGGCTTTATCTTTTCAGAACATCAAATCTCAACAGTCT
CCACAGGTTTTGACATGTTCAGTTAACGGTGGCTGAGACTTAATAGCCACTTTGTACAAGAAAGCTGGGT
GCTATGACCATGATTACGCCAAGCGCGCAATTAACCCTCACTAAAGGGAACAAAAGCTGGAGCTCCACCG
CGGTGGCGGCCGCTTACTTGTACAGCTCGTCCATGCCGAGAGTGATCCCGGCGGCGGTCACGAACTCCAG
CAGGACCATGTGATCGCGCTTCTCGTTGGGGTCTTTGCTCAGGGCGGACTGGGTGCTCAGGTAGTGGTTG
TCGGGCAGCAGCACGGGGCCGTCGCCGATGGGGGTGTTCTGCTGGTAGTGGTCGGCGAGCTGCACGCTGC
CGTCCTCGATGTTGTGGCGGATCTTGAAGTTCACCTTGATGCCGTTCTTCTGCTTGTCGGCCATGATATA
GACGTTGTGGCTGTTGTAGTTGTACTCCAGCTTGTGCCCCAGGATGTTGCCGTCCTCCTTGAAGTCGATG
CCCTTCAGCTCGATGCGGTTCACCAGGGTGTCGCCCTCGAACTTCACCTCGGCGCGGGTCTTGTAGTTGC
CGTCGTCCTTGAAGAAGATGGTGCGCTCCTGGACGTAGCCTTCGGGCATGGCGGACTTGAAGAAGTCGTG
CTGCTTCATGTGGTCGGGGTAGCGGCTGAAGCACTGCACGCCGTAGGTCAGGGTGGTCACGAGGGTGGGC
CAGGGCACGGGCAGCTTGCCGGTGGTGCAGATGAACTTCAGGGTCAGCTTGCCGTAGGTGGCATCGCCCT
CGCCCTCGCCGGACACGCTGAACTTGTGGCCGTTTACGTCGCCGTCCAGCTCGACCAGGATGGGCACCAC
CCCGGTGAACAGCTCTTCGCCCTTGCTCACCATTCTAGAAGGGCCGGGATTCTCTTCCACGTCACCGCAT
GTCAGCAGACTGCCTCTGCCCTCTCCGCCACCAGACCTCACCTTTCTCTTCTTCTTAGGGGATCCCACCG
GTGAGTCGCCACCCAGCTGAGACAGGTCAATCCTTGTTTCGTACAGGCCGGTAATACTCTGATGGATCAG
TGTAGCGTCCAGCACCTCCTTAGTGGAGGTGTACCTCTTTCTATCGATTGTAGTGTCGAAGTACTTGAAA
GCTGCAGGTGCGCCCAGGTTTGTCAGAGTGAACAGATGAATGATATTTTCGGCCTGCTCCCTGATGGGCT
TATCTCTGTGTTTGTTGTAAGCAGACAGGACCTTATCCAGATTTGCGTCGGCCAGGATCACTCTTTTAGA
GAACTCGCTAATCTGTTCAATGATCTCGTCCAGATAATGCTTGTGCTGCTCCACAAACAGCTGTTTCTGT
TCGTTATCCTCTGGAGATCCTTTCAGCTTCTCGTAGTGGCTTGCCAGATACAGGAAGTTCACGTACTTAG
AAGGCAGGGCCAGTTCATTGCCTTTCTGCAGCTCTCCAGCGCTTGCCAGCATGCGTTTCCTGCCGTTTTC
CAGCTCAAACAGACTGTACTTGGGCAGTTTAATGATCAGGTCTTTCTTCACTTCCTTATAACCTTTGGCC
TCCAGAAAATCGATTGGGTTCTTCTCGAAAGAGCTTCTCTCCATAATTGTGATACCCAGCAGCTCCTTGA
CAGATTTCAGTTTCTTGCTTTTGCCCTTCTCCACCTTAGCGACCACCAGGACGGAGTATGCCACAGTGGG
AGAGTCAAAGCCTCCATACTTCTTAGGGTCCCAGTCTTTCTTTCTAGCGATCAGCTTATCAGAGTTGCGT
TTTGGCAGAATACTTTCTTTTGAGAAACCGCCTGTCTGCACCTCAGTTTTCTTGACGATATTCACTTGAG
GCATGCTCAGGACCTTCCTCACGGTTGCAAAATCTCTGCCTTTGTCCCACACGATTTCGCCTGTCTCTCC
GTTTGTCTCAATCAGGGGCCTTTTGCGGATTTCTCCATTGGCCAGGGTGATCTCTGTCTTAAAGAAATTC
ATGATGTTTGAGTAAAAGAAATACTTGGCAGTAGCTTTTCCAATTTCCTGCTCGGACTTGGCGATCATTT
TTCTGACATCGTACACCTTATAGTCTCCGTACACGAATTCGCTCTCCAGTTTTGGGTATTTCTTGATCAG
TGCGGTACCGACCACGGCGTTCAGGTATGCGTCATGGGCATGGTGATAATTGTTAATCTCGCGGACCTTA
TAAAACTGGAAATCTTTCCTAAAGTCGCTGACCAGTTTACTCTTCAGGGTAATGACCTTCACTTCTCTGA
TCAGTTTGTCATTCTCATCGTACTTTGTGTTCATGCGACTATCCAGAATCTGTGCGACGTGTTTAGTGAT
CTGGCGTGTTTCCACCAGCTGCCTCTTGATGAATCCAGCTTTGTCCAGTTCTGACAGTCCACCGCGCTCT
GCTTTTGTCAGGTTATCAAACTTCCTCTGAGTGATCAGTTTGGCATTCAGCAGCTGTCTCCAGTAGTTCT
TCATTTTCTTGACCACTTCCTCACTAGGGACATTATCTGATTTTCCTCTGTTTTTGTCGGACCTGGTCAG
CACCTTGTTGTCAATGCTGTCATCTTTGATGAAACTCTGGGGGACGATATGATCCACGTCGTAATCAGAC
AGCCTGTTAATATCCAGCTCCTGGTCCACGTACATATCTCTTCCATTCTGCAGATAGTACAGATACAGCT
TCTCATTCTGCAGCTGTGTGTTTTCCACTGGGTGCTCTTTCAGGATCTGGCTACCCAGCTCCTTAATGCC
TTCCTCGATTCTTTTCATCCTCTCTCTACTGTTCTTCTGACCCTTCTGGGTTGTCTGATTTTCGCGAGCC
ATCTCAATCACGATGTTTTCGGGCTTATGGCCCATGACTTTCACCAGCTCATCGACGATTTTCACTGTCT
GCAGAATGCCTTTCTTGATGGCTGGGCTTCCAGCCAGGTTTGCAATCTGCTCATGCAGGGAGTGGCCCTG
TCCAGACACCTGAGCCTTCTGGATGTCCTCTTTGAAGGTCAGACTGTCATCGTGAATCAGCTGCATAAAA
TTGCGGTTGGCGAAGCCATCACTTTTCAGAAAGTCCAGGATTGTCTTTCCTGACTGTTTATCCCTAATGC
CGTTGATCAGCTTCCTGCTCAGTCTACCCCAGCCAGTGTAGCGCCTTCTCTTCAGCTGTTTCATCACCTT
GTCATCGAACAGATGAGCATAGGTTTTCAGTCTTTCCTCGATCATTCCTCTGTCCTCAAACAGGGTCAGT
GTCAGCACAATGTCTTCCAGGATATCCTCATTTTCCTCGTTGTCCAGGAAGTCTTTATCCTTAATGATCT
TCAGCAGATCGTGGTAAGCGCCCAGGCTTGCGTTAAATCTGTCTTCGACTCCGCTGATCTCCACGGAATC
GAAGCATTCAATTTTCTTGAAGTAGTCCTCCTTCAGCTGCTTGACAGTCACTTTCCTGTTGGTTTTAAAC
AGCAGATCCACGATTGCTTTCTTCTGCTCTCCTGACAGGAAGGCTGGCTTTCTCATGCCCTCGGTGACGT
ATTTCACCTTTGTCAGTTCGTTATAGACAGTGAAATACTCGTACAGCAGGGAGTGCTTAGGCAGCACTTT
CTCATTGGGCAGGTTTTTGTCAAAATTAGTCATTCTCTCGATGAAGGACTGTGCAGAGGCGCCCTTATCG
ACCACTTCCTCGAAGTTCCAAGGAGTAATGGTTTCCTCGGATTTGCGAGTCATCCAGGCAAATCTGCTGT
TTCCGCGAGCCAGTGGACCCACATAGTAAGGGATTCTGAAGGTCAGAATTTTTTCGATCTTCTCGCGGTT
ATCTTTCAGAAAGGGGTAGAAGTCTTCCTGGCGCCTCAGGATAGCGTGCAGCTCTCCCAGATGAATCTGG
TGTGGGATGGAACCGTTATCAAATGTGCGCTGCTTCCTCAGCAGGTCCTCTCTATTCAGTTTCACCAGCA
GTTCCTCAGTTCCGTCCATCTTCTCCAGAATAGGTTTGATAAACTTGTAGAATTCCTCCTGTGATGCGCC
TCCGTCGATATAACCGGCGTAGCCGTTCTTGGACTGATCAAAGAAAATTTCCTTGTACTTCTCTGGCAGC
TGCTGCCTGACCAGAGCCTTCAGCAGGGTCAGATCCTGATGGTGCTCGTCATATCTCTTGATCATGCTGG
CACTCAGAGGTGCTTTTGTAATCTCGCTGTTCACTCTCAGAATATCTGACAGCAGGATTGCGTCGGACAG
ATTTTTGGCAGCCAGGAACAGGTCAGCGTACTGATCTCCGATCTGTGCCAGCAGGTTATCCAGGTCATCG
TCATATGTGTCCTTTGACAGCTGCAGTTTGGCGTCCTCAGCCAGATCAAAATTGCTTTTGAAGTTAGGAG
TCAGGCCCAGACTCAGAGCGATCAGATTTCCAAACAGACCGTTCCTCTTTTCTCCGGGCAGCTGTGCAAT
CAGGTTCTCCAGTCTGCGTGACTTGGACAGCCTGGCTGACAGGATAGCTTTTGCGTCCACTCTGGAAGCA
TTAATAGGGTTTTCCTCAAACAGCTGATTGTAAATCTGGACCAGCTGGATGAACAGCTTGTCCACATCGG
AATTGTCGGGGTTCAGATCGCCCTCGATCAGAAAATGACCCCTGAACTTAATCATGTGGGCCAGAGCCAG
ATAGATCAGTCTCAGGTCGGCTTTATCAGTAGAGTCAGCCAGTTTCTTGCGCAGATGATAGATGGTTGGG
TATTTTTCGTGATAGGCGACCTCGTCCACAATGTTTCCAAAGATAGGATGGCGCTCGTGTTTCTTATCTT
CCTCGACCAGGAAACTTTCCTCCAGCCTATGAAAGAATGAATCGTCCACCTTAGCCATTTCGTTAGAGAA
AATCTCCTGCAGGTAACAGATTCTATTCTTCCTTCTGGTATAGCGCCTTCTTGCTGTTCTTTTCAGGCGT
GTTGCTTCGGCAGTCTCTCCAGAACCGAACAGCAGGGCTCCAATCAGATTTTTCTTGATGCTGTGCCTGT
CGGTGTTACCCAGCACCTTAAATTTCTTGCTAGGGACCTTGTAGTCGTCTGTAATCACTGCCCAACCCAC
GGAGTTAGTTCCAATATCCAGGCCGATGCTATACTTCTTATCCATGCTTCCCACCTTTCTCTTCTTCTTA
GGTGGAGAAGCCATGGTGGCGTCGACCTCGAGGGGGGGCCCGGTACCCAATTCGCCCTATAGTGAGTCGT
ATTACGCGCGCTCACTGGCCGTCGTTTTACAAGCCTGCTTTTTTGTACAAACTTGCAGTGAATCTTTCCC
AAGAATGATCACTTGGATGAGTCCAATGGAGAGCACAGACAGAACCTTCGGTACACAATGTCAGCAAGAA
TCACCGAAGCCAGGCTTTTTCCTTTGTAAGTTATTTTCCGATAAAGGAATGGTACAGACTGGGCAATGGA
CCTGAAGATTGGAACAAATGAAAGTGTATAAGTTACAATTAGTTGCTGTGGACAGTATATAATCTCTGAG
AACACACACTGATGTAACTTGCAAACTTGTATATTCCTAACTGTTTGAAATAGTTTCTACAATTGAATAG
TCCCAACACCAGTACATTCAGTTCTGCTCCTGTAGGGTTCTTTCAGCTAAACAGAGTGTTTTGGGCTAAA
CAAACATGAACCACCTAATGTTCTGGTCTTCAAGATTGCAAGAAACATCTCATCAGGTGTGTTGGGGCTA
AACTCTGAAAGAACGCGCGGCCCTGCATGACTACAACTGGACATCCATGTTCTAATGGGAAAGTAAATTA
GAATAGCTCAAATTTAACAAGGCTTGTTCTTTAGAATTTAGCTCCATTCTGCCAAAGCACAACAGGCCAG
AGGGTTCTAGTAATCTGAAAGACCTAGATGGCACTTTTAACCCTCGCCATCTTCTTCTGAGTCCACGATA
ATAGCTTATGACTGTAGAAGATTCTAAAGAGATGCTTAGATTTGCTTGCACACAAAAAAGATTAAAGTGG
GGCACTCTATGGTGTCGGGGACGTAAAGGCCTTGTTCACGCACTCAAAAAAATAATAAAAATCACTATTT
ACTTTCCCTTAAGTGTTTACAAATCTCTATGAGTTCCTTTCTCTGCTGAACATAAAAGAAAATATTTAGA
ACAAAGCTAAAATCCATTGACATCCATAGTAGTTAAAACAGTTACTTGGGAAGTCAATGGTTACAGGGTT
ACGGCTTTCTTTAAAATATCTTATTATTTATTTTCAACAATAGAAAGAAAGCCAAATAGGCTTGGAACAA
GTAAAGGATGAATCAATAATGACAGAATTTTTAATTTTTGTGGAAACTCAACCTGGAAAAATGGAACAAT
TGGGAAAAAAAAAGTTTAATTATAATTGTTACAAAGGTTTGCTGTAATGTTGTCCTCCAAAAACATGCTG
GACACGAATAAATTAAGCATAAAAACAACTTCTCAGACAACATCTGCCAGAAAAAAAATTCTATTACTAA
TATAAAGTTCACATAAGTACCTCAGAGTGTACATCGGTGGATTGGTTTTGGGTAAATATGATACAGTGAT
GTTCCTTTGAGTACTATTGCACTGTAAAAGTACAATTCATGTTTTTGTAAACATACAATCATATAACATG
TGTATTATTTATTAAGAGGACTGCAGTTCCTTAAAACAACATTGAAAAAAAACTATTTTCTAACTTCCTG
ACATGAAATATGATATGATATGATCATTCTTTGAGCCGAATTCCTTCCTGGTTCAGGTAAACAGCTGACA
CCAGGTGACTTCTGGTACTAATGCACGAGTCGTTTATCTGGTTTAGTTGTTACGTGGTTATGGGTTAAAG
ATAAAATCACAGAAAGATAAGGTCAGTAAGTGACTTTATCACACTAGTCACAAGTTAAGTTGACAAGGTA
GGGTTTAATGCCACCCACTCACTAAATGACTTTCAAAGTCATCAGATTTCTGTTCGTTCCACATGGCCTA
GCTGTCTGTCGTTACCGATAATACTTTCAGTCAAAATACATTTCACTCTAAATGAAGTCTAAATGCTAAA
TACCTCTTGAGCAATGGGAAAGCAAAAATAAATATCTCCAAAAAGTCATTCCAGCATAAGTGGAAATATT
TCATTCTATTGTTTTTATGTTATTCTATTGTACTGCTGTTTTAATTTGCAAACCCCAAGCATCCCTTTAA
ATATTAATGTGGTTTTACACCCAAATATTTAGCCACTGTTATGTACAGTTAGCATTACTGGATTCACTGT
ACTGTACGTCCGAGAGAATGGGTCCTTTTCACGCTGTGGTGGGTGTAGAGCTACGCCTGGTGGGGTGAGT
GGATTATCTCAGAAAAACATGAGGAGTCTCTGGACACAAGAAGCTTTCTTTGAAACATTCAGAGTGGGAC
AAGCAGGCTCTGGTCTGTTTATGTCCCATCTGAATGCTGCTATAACTGTGCTTTATAGGCATTTAGCCTC
AATGAGAAAAACACACTTTAAAAAGAGCAAAATATTTAACCCTGGACCACAAAGATGGGAATAAGGGTAC
ATTTTCTAAAATTAAGGTTTTGCACATTATCTGAAATGTGGATAAACTGTCCAAATGAATGTGATGTGAT
TCATTGAATAGGCCAAAATATTTGGCTAAGATACAGTTACCACTGTATATCCCAAACTAAAATTAAGTTT
TTACATAATTATGGTTGGAAATTCACAGAAAATTTATATGGAACACAATATTTGCTTAACATTGCTATTA
AAAACTGTAAATTCATATATTATAATTTCATATGCTCCTAAAACTTACCTGTTTTGTAGCCCAGGGTCAC
ATATAAAGTTTTTTACTGAGCCATTAACTTCAGATTTCCATAAAAAAGTGTTACCTGATGAGTGACAGTG
AAGACTTTGAAGATTATCTCCGACCTCAGTCTCTCATCTGCTAATCCTCTAGGTTCTTGTTTTGTGCTCC
TGGATCCAGAGCTTGAGCCGAAATGCCATAGAAATATGATGGAGGGGTAACCTGTAGATGGAGATGCTCA
GCTAGGGTTGAATGTCACGTTTGGAAGGCGAGGACAGGAGTAAAGTGCTGCCCTCTGGGATGCCAGTTTG
GGTCTGTGCAGCAGTGGGCAGAAGCACAAGCTTATGTGTGTGTTTGTGTCAGTGTGTGAATGCGTGAATG
TGTCTTGAGTGTGTCTCCCAGTGCCTGGTGTACCAGCACAATGACTCGCTGTTCTCTCGCCCTCGCGTTC
CTCCATCCCCAGCCCAACCCAGCCATCCAGTCCTCTTTTTCATCCTTCAACTTCTCGCTCTTTCAAGTGA
ACTCCATCTTTTCTTACTACCTTTTATTGATTGCACTTTCATAAATGTTCACAGTGAGACCGGATACAAG
AATTTTAACGTCCTTCTTTCATGTCTGTAGGATAATGGAATATGTGTGAAACTATAAATAAAATAAATAT
TTAAATAAATGATTACAAAAGCTTACACATTTTTTAAAGATAAGTTCAAACCGTATATGGTTTATTTAAG
ACATAGATCACCATATTTGATTAGTGTAACTAATATAAATAATAATAATATTTACATTTTTACTTTTAGC
CGAGAATATCTGAGAGGTGCTTGCCAACACAAAACTCACCCTGCCATGATGGTTTGAGGTTGTGGATAGT
CGCCAAGATATTGCTATGCATTCCCTTGTGGAAAAACAAGTACACTTTATCAGACTTTAGAACAAAACAT
AATATTTAAAAATGTATTTCAGTGCAGTCTAAATTTGTTGTGTAATTTAAACAATTATTTAGTTGTTGAT
GAAAATATTTTGTGTAACAGTATTTGAAAAATTATTGCAACTGTGACCAGAGCACATAAGTAGAGCTTAA
GCACATAATTCATTTGTTCAATATTACATCTACTGAAAGCATTTACAGTATAATTATGGTGAACTAAAAT
ATATTTTATGCCATTTATATTCAAACATATTTGTCAGGTTTTTAAACATATTCATTATTGCATTACATTT
GTTATTAAGAACGAGTAATTTGGTACATTTAAAATATTAACTTAATACTAAATAACCTACTAAAGTTTAA
ATTATAATCAAGTACTTCAATATTTCAGTCAACAAACTAAACTAATCAGATTTTTTTAAGCATTAGGAAC
GATTATTGAAGCATAATGATTTACTTAGAAGTCAAAATTTTATTTTGTCAATATTACAAAACATTTTTAG
AAGTTATGATGGTTATATTCGTATAATAAATTAACTTTTTGCTAAAAGGGGTTGCCATGAAAATGATCCT
TATCATTAAAAAAAGCTGATATGTGCTAAAAAAAGATCACAGTTTGAGGTATGCTTCATGTAAATAGTAA
TTAAAAAGTAATAACAATAATAAATAAAAGATATAAGTTTAATAATAACAGACAACTATATGTTGCAATG
GTAGTGGGAGAGAAAGTGAAAGCTGTAGTGGCAGCAGATTGTTCAGATAGCAACTTTTCTATACAAAGTT
GATAGCTTGGCGTAATCATGGTCATAGCTGTTTCCTGCTCGAGGGCCCATCTGGCCTGTGTTTCAGACAC
CAGGGAGTCTCTGCTCACGTTTCCTGCTATTTGCAGCCTCTCTATCAAGACTAATACACCTCTTCCCGCA
TCGGCTGCCTGTGAGAGGCTTTTCAGCACTGCAGGATTGCTTTTCAGCCCCAAAAGAGCTAGGCTTGACA
CTAACAATTTTGAGAATCAGCTTCTACTGAAGTTAAATCTGAGGTTTTACAACTTTGAGTAGCGTGTACT
GGCATTAGATTGTCTGTCTTATAGTTTGATAATTAAATACAAACAGTTCTAAAGCAGGATAAAACCTTGT
ATGCATTTCATTTAATGTTTTTTGAGATTAAAAGCTTAAACAAGAATCTCTAGTTTTCTTTCTTGCTTTT
ACTTTTACTTCCTTAATACTCAAGTACAATTTTAATGGAGTACTTTTTTACTTTTACTCAAGTAAGATTC
TAGCCAGATACTTTTACTTTTAATTGAGTAAAATTTTCCCTAAGTACTTGTACTTTCACTTGAGTAAAAT
TTTTGAGTACTTTTTACACCTCTGTCAAGAACTCCTGGACAAACCTCTGACCTGTGTGGAACAGAGTGGA
TATGGGTGTCTGAACAGATATTCACGTCTTTTGCAGATCAGAGGGCATTTCTGGTGTTGTGCAATGACCT
GGGTCCAACAGGTAGGCGTACTCGTATCCAAGAGCATTGTTGGACAGGAGGTAGTCTCCATTCCTATAAA
GAGGAAGGAATGGCACCATGTAGTAGCCGTCATTGTGGCCAATTGGTGCATTGGTACGTGGGTAGATGGA
CCGGGGAGGCTGATGAGTTCTTAGCCAGC
[86 nt withheld, positions 16060-16145]
A
[49 nt withheld, positions 16147-16195]
CCTTTGACGTTGGAGTCCACGTTCTTT
[37 nt withheld, positions 16223-16259]
ACCCTATCTCGGTCTATTCTTTTGATTTATAAGGGATTTTGCCGATTTCGGCCTATTGGTTAAAAAATGA
GCTGATTTAACAAAAATTTAACGCGAATTTTAACAAAATATTAACGCTTACAATTTAGGTGGCAC
Features (pLannotate 1.2.2; 28 found; start..end, strand, type, name):
     17..121     +  promoter       AmpR promoter: bla
    122..982     +  CDS            AmpR: β-lactamase; bla; confers resistance to ampicillin, carbenicillin, and related antibiotics
   1153..1741    +  rep_origin     ori: high-copy-number ColE1/pMB1/pBR322/pUC origin of replication
   1924..2016    +  CDS            lacI (fragment): lac repressor; lacI; The lac repressor binds to the lac operator to inhibit transcription in E. coli. This inhibition can be relieved by adding lactose or isopropyl-β-D-thiogalactopyranoside (IPTG).
   2029..2050    +  protein_bind   CAP binding site: CAP binding activates transcription in the presence of cAMP. E. coli catabolite activator protein
   2065..2095    +  promoter       lac promoter: promoter for the E. coli lac operon
   2099..2121    +  protein_bind   lac operator (fragment): The lac repressor binds to the lac operator to inhibit transcription in E. coli. This inhibition can be relieved by adding lactose or isopropyl-β-D-thiogalactopyranoside (IPTG). lac repressor encoded by lacI
   2164..2182    +  promoter       T3 promoter: promoter for bacteriophage T3 RNA polymerase
   2195..2235    +  misc_feature   MCS (fragment): pBluescript multiple cloning site
   3690..4406    +  CDS            EGFP: EGFP is a basic (constitutively fluorescent) green fluorescent protein published in 1996, derived from Aequorea victoria. It is reported to be a rapidly-maturing weak dimer with moderate acid sensitivity.
   4435..4452    -  promoter       T7 promoter (fragment): promoter for bacteriophage T7 RNA polymerase
   4457..4589    -  polyA_signal   SV40 poly(A) signal: SV40 polyadenylation signal
   4605..4688    +  CDS            large T antigen (fragment): large T antigen from SV40 (simian virus 40)
   4711..4845    +  polyA_signal   SV40 poly(A) signal: SV40 polyadenylation signal
   5230..5305    +  misc_RNA       gRNA scaffold: guide RNA scaffold for the Streptococcus pyogenes CRISPR/Cas9 system
   5318..5338    -  CDS            lacZα (fragment): LacZα fragment of β-galactosidase; lacZ fragment
   5787..5807    +  protein_bind   attB2: mutant version of attB; core recombination site for the Gateway® BP reaction BP Clonase™
   5839..5857    +  promoter       T3 promoter: promoter for bacteriophage T3 RNA polymerase
   5870..5894    +  misc_feature   MCS (fragment): pBluescript multiple cloning site
   5897..6613    -  CDS            EGFP: EGFP is a basic (constitutively fluorescent) green fluorescent protein published in 1996, derived from Aequorea victoria. It is reported to be a rapidly-maturing weak dimer with moderate acid sensitivity.
   6725..10825   -  CDS            cas9: CAS9_STRP1 - Also known as csn1 From Streptococcus pyogenes serotype M1.
  10870..10897   +  misc_feature   MCS (fragment): pBluescript multiple cloning site
  10906..10924   -  promoter       T7 promoter: promoter for bacteriophage T7 RNA polymerase
  10932..10952   +  CDS            lacZα (fragment): LacZα fragment of β-galactosidase; lacZ fragment
  10955..10975   -  protein_bind   attB1: mutant version of attB; core recombination site for the Gateway® BP reaction BP Clonase™
  15171..15191   -  protein_bind   attB4: mutant version of attB; core recombination site for the Gateway® BP reaction BP Clonase™
  15773..16057   -  CDS            tyr (fragment): TYRO_ORYLA - Also known as tyro. Experimental evidence at transcript level: Swiss-Prot protein existence level 2. This is a copper-containing oxidase that functions in the formation of pigments such as melanins and other polyphenolic compounds. From Oryzias latipes (Japanese rice fish) (Japanese killifish).
  16060..16385   +  rep_origin     M13 ori (fragment) (sequence partly withheld): M13 bacteriophage origin of replication; arrow indicates direction of (+) strand synthesis
