[The description below was written by a language model from this plasmid's Addgene catalogue record and pLannotate feature annotations shown in this document.]
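Description:
pTol2_claudink:Cas9green; erbb2_gRNA171 (also called pDEL142) is a 16.4 kb zebrafish transgenesis plasmid built in the Tol2 destination vector pDestTol2CG2-U6:gRNA by multisite Gateway recombination. It is propagated in E. coli through a high-copy ColE1/pUC-type origin with ampicillin selection (AmpR). pBluescript-derived remnants (lac promoter/operator, T3 and T7 promoters, an M13 ori fragment) are also annotated. The Tol2 transposon arms are not annotated as such. The medaka tyrosinase fragment near one end probably reflects the flanking sequence of the original Tol2 element, which would allow transposase-mediated integration into the fish genome.

The main cassette lies on the reverse strand between Gateway sites. An unannotated stretch of about 4 kb between attB4 and attB1 corresponds in position to the zebrafish claudink regulatory sequence listed as an insert. It is followed by Streptococcus pyogenes Cas9 and then an EGFP coding sequence ending near attB2. This arrangement would express Cas9 and a green reporter ("Cas9green") in claudink-expressing oligodendrocytes. The record does not say how Cas9 and EGFP are linked. A separate unit carries the 20-nt erbb2 targeting sequence upstream of the S. pyogenes gRNA scaffold. According to the backbone name it is driven by a U6 promoter for ubiquitous guide expression, though that promoter is not annotated. A second, forward-strand EGFP with SV40 polyadenylation signals is presumably the backbone's transgenesis marker; its promoter is likewise not annotated.

Because the guide is present everywhere but Cas9 only in the myelinating lineage, the construct is designed for cell-type-specific disruption of erbb2 in oligodendrocytes of transgenic zebrafish. The associated work studied Neuregulin signalling in CNS myelination.
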