Addgene plasmid #199339: pTol2_claudink:Cas9green; erbb2_gRNA171
Purpose: pDEL142; transgenic construct to express cell-specific Cas9 in oligodendrocytes; ubiquitous erbb2 sgRNA
Depositing lab: William Talbot. Depositing organization: Stanford University. Publication: Unmyelinated sensory neurons use Neuregulin signals to promote myelination of interneurons in the CNS. Lysko DE, Talbot WS. Cell Rep. 2022 Nov 15;41(7):111669. doi: 10.1016/j.celrep.2022.111669. PubMed 36384112.
Backbone
  Vector backbone: pDestTol2CG2-U6:gRNA
  Vector type: Tol2 destination vector
Growth in bacteria
  Bacterial resistance: Ampicillin, 100 μg/mL
  Growth temperature: 37°C
  Growth strain: DH5alpha
  Copy number: Unknown
Gene/Insert 1
  Gene/Insert name: claudink
  Species: D. rerio (zebrafish)
Gene/Insert 2
  Gene/Insert name: Cas9
Gene/Insert 3
  Gene/Insert name: erbb2 sgRNA
  Species: D. rerio (zebrafish)
  Insert size (bp): 20
Terms and licenses: Academic/Nonprofit Terms; Industry Terms: Not Available to Industry
How to cite: pTol2_claudink:Cas9green; erbb2_gRNA171 was a gift from William Talbot (Addgene plasmid # 199339 ; http://n2t.net/addgene:199339 ; RRID:Addgene_199339)
